>Addgene plasmid #60628 | LV-TRE-WT human MyoD-T2A-dsRedExpress2 | depositor full sequence | sequence record 97421 | LV-TRE-WT human MyoD-T2A-dsRedExpress2 sequence 10971 bps
CTAGCTTCTGCAGCACGTGTCTAGAAACGCTGGTCGACAATCAACCTCTGGATTACAAAATTTGTGAAAG
ATTGACTGGTATTCTTAACTATGTTGCTCCTTTTACGCTATGTGGATACGCTGCTTTAATGCCTTTGTAT
CATGCTATTGCTTCCCGTATGGCTTTCATTTTCTCCTCCTTGTATAAATCCTGGTTGCTGTCTCTTTATG
AGGAGTTGTGGCCCGTTGTCAGGCAACGTGGCGTGGTGTGCACTGTGTTTGCTGACGCAACCCCCACTGG
TTGGGGCATTGCCACCACCTGTCAGCTCCTTTCCGGGACTTTCGCTTTCCCCCTCCCTATTGCCACGGCG
GAACTCATCGCCGCCTGCCTTGCCCGCTGCTGGACAGGGGCTCGGCTGTTGGGCACTGACAATTCCGTGG
TGTTGTCGGGGAAGCTGACGTCCTTTCCATGGCTGCTCGCCTGTGTTGCCACCTGGATTCTGCGCGGGAC
GTCCTTCTGCTACGTCCCTTCGGCCCTCAATCCAGCGGACCTTCCTTCCCGCGGCCTGCTGCCGGCTCTG
CGGCCTCTTCCGCGTCTTCGCCTTCGCCCTCAGACGAGTCGGATCTCCCTTTGGGCCGCCTCCCCGCCTG
GAATTCGAGCTCGGTACCTTTAAGACCAATGACTTACAAGGCAGCTGTAGATCTTAGCCACTTTTTAAAA
GAAAAGGGGGGACTGGAAGGGCTAATTCACTCCCAACGAAGACAAGATCTGCTTTTTGCTTGTACTGGGT
CTCTCTGGTTAGACCAGATCTGAGCCTGGGAGCTCTCTGGCTAACTAGGGAACCCACTGCTTAAGCCTCA
ATAAAGCTTGCCTTGAGTGCTTCAAGTAGTGTGTGCCCGTCTGTTGTGTGACTCTGGTAACTAGAGATCC
CTCAGACCCTTTTAGTCAGTGTGGAAAATCTCTAGCAGTAGTAGTTCATGTCATCTTATTATTCAGTATT
TATAACTTGCAAAGAAATGAATATCAGAGAGTGAGAGGAACTTGTTTATTGCAGCTTATAATGGTTACAA
ATAAAGCAATAGCATCACAAATTTCACAAATAAAGCATTTTTTTCACTGCATTCTAGTTGTGGTTTGTCC
AAACTCATCAATGTATCTTATCATGTCTGGCTCTAGCTATCCCGCCCCTAACTCCGCCCAGTTCCGCCCA
TTCTCCGCCCCATGGCTGACTAATTTTTTTTATTTATGCAGAGGCCGAGGCCGCCTCGGCCTCTGAGCTA
TTCCAGAAGTAGTGAGGAGGCTTTTTTGGAGGCCTAGGCTTTTGCGTCGAGACGTACCCAATTCGCCCTA
TAGTGAGTCGTATTACGCGCGCTCACTGGCCGTCGTTTTACAACGTCGTGACTGGGAAAACCCTGGCGTT
ACCCAACTTAATCGCCTTGCAGCACATCCCCCTTTCGCCAGCTGGCGTAATAGCGAAGAGGCCCGCACCG
ATCGCCCTTCCCAACAGTTGCGCAGCCTGAATGGCGAATGGCGCG
[124 nt withheld, positions 1516-1639]
C
[91 nt withheld, positions 1641-1731]
A
[49 nt withheld, positions 1733-1781]
CCTTTGACGTTGGAGTCCACGTTCTTT
[37 nt withheld, positions 1809-1845]
ACCCTATCTCGGTCTATTCTTTTGATTTATAAGGGATTTTGCCGATTTCGGCCTATTGGTTAAAAAATGA
GCTGATTTAACAAAAATTTAACGCGAATTTTAACAAAATATTAACGTTTACAATTTCCCAGGTGGCACTT
TTCGGGGAAATGTGCGCGGAACCCCTATTTGTTTATTTTTCTAAATACATTCAAATATGTATCCGCTCAT
GAGACAATAACCCTGATAAATGCTTCAATAATATTGAAAAAGGAAGAGTATGAGTATTCAACATTTCCGT
GTCGCCCTTATTCCCTTTTTTGCGGCATTTTGCCTTCCTGTTTTTGCTCACCCAGAAACGCTGGTGAAAG
TAAAAGATGCTGAAGATCAGTTGGGTGCACGAGTGGGTTACATCGAACTGGATCTCAACAGCGGTAAGAT
CCTTGAGAGTTTTCGCCCCGAAGAACGTTTTCCAATGATGAGCACTTTTAAAGTTCTGCTATGTGGCGCG
GTATTATCCCGTATTGACGCCGGGCAAGAGCAACTCGGTCGCCGCATACACTATTCTCAGAATGACTTGG
TTGAGTACTCACCAGTCACAGAAAAGCATCTTACGGATGGCATGACAGTAAGAGAATTATGCAGTGCTGC
CATAACCATGAGTGATAACACTGCGGCCAACTTACTTCTGACAACGATCGGAGGACCGAAGGAGCTAACC
GCTTTTTTGCACAACATGGGGGATCATGTAACTCGCCTTGATCGTTGGGAACCGGAGCTGAATGAAGCCA
TACCAAACGACGAGCGTGACACCACGATGCCTGTAGCAATGGCAACAACGTTGCGCAAACTATTAACTGG
CGAACTACTTACTCTAGCTTCCCGGCAACAATTAATAGACTGGATGGAGGCGGATAAAGTTGCAGGACCA
CTTCTGCGCTCGGCCCTTCCGGCTGGCTGGTTTATTGCTGATAAATCTGGAGCCGGTGAGCGTGGGTCTC
GCGGTATCATTGCAGCACTGGGGCCAGATGGTAAGCCCTCCCGTATCGTAGTTATCTACACGACGGGGAG
TCAGGCAACTATGGATGAACGAAATAGACAGATCGCTGAGATAGGTGCCTCACTGATTAAGCATTGGTAA
CTGTCAGACCAAGTTTACTCATATATACTTTAGATTGATTTAAAACTTCATTTTTAATTTAAAAGGATCT
AGGTGAAGATCCTTTTTGATAATCTCATGACCAAAATCCCTTAACGTGAGTTTTCGTTCCACTGAGCGTC
AGACCCCGTAGAAAAGATCAAAGGATCTTCTTGAGATCCTTTTTTTCTGCGCGTAATCTGCTGCTTGCAA
ACAAAAAAACCACCGCTACCAGCGGTGGTTTGTTTGCCGGATCAAGAGCTACCAACTCTTTTTCCGAAGG
TAACTGGCTTCAGCAGAGCGCAGATACCAAATACTGTCCTTCTAGTGTAGCCGTAGTTAGGCCACCACTT
CAAGAACTCTGTAGCACCGCCTACATACCTCGCTCTGCTAATCCTGTTACCAGTGGCTGCTGCCAGTGGC
GATAAGTCGTGTCTTACCGGGTTGGACTCAAGACGATAGTTACCGGATAAGGCGCAGCGGTCGGGCTGAA
CGGGGGGTTCGTGCACACAGCCCAGCTTGGAGCGAACGACCTACACCGAACTGAGATACCTACAGCGTGA
GCTATGAGAAAGCGCCACGCTTCCCGAAGGGAGAAAGGCGGACAGGTATCCGGTAAGCGGCAGGGTCGGA
ACAGGAGAGCGCACGAGGGAGCTTCCAGGGGGAAACGCCTGGTATCTTTATAGTCCTGTCGGGTTTCGCC
ACCTCTGACTTGAGCGTCGATTTTTGTGATGCTCGTCAGGGGGGCGGAGCCTATGGAAAAACGCCAGCAA
CGCGGCCTTTTTACGGTTCCTGGCCTTTTGCTGGCCTTTTGCTCACATGTTCTTTCCTGCGTTATCCCCT
GATTCTGTGGATAACCGTATTACCGCCTTTGAGTGAGCTGATACCGCTCGCCGCAGCCGAACGACCGAGC
GCAGCGAGTCAGTGAGCGAGGAAGCGGAAGAGCGCCCAATACGCAAACCGCCTCTCCCCGCGCGTTGGCC
GATTCATTAATGCAGCTGGCACGACAGGTTTCCCGACTGGAAAGCGGGCAGTGAGCGCAACGCAATTAAT
GTGAGTTAGCTCACTCATTAGGCACCCCAGGCTTTACACTTTATGCTTCCGGCTCGTATGTTGTGTGGAA
TTGTGAGCGGATAACAATTTCACACAGGAAACAGCTATGACCATGATTACGCCAAGCGCGCAATTAACCC
TCACTAAAGGGAACAAAAGCTGGAGCTGCAAGCTTAATGTAGTCTTATGCAATACTCTTGTAGTCTTGCA
ACATGGTAACGATGAGTTAGCAACATGCCTTACAAGGAGAGAAAAAGCACCGTGCATGCCGATTGGTGGA
AGTAAGGTGGTACGATCGTGCCTTATTAGGAAGGCAACAGACGGGTCTGACATGGATTGGACGAACCACT
GAATTGCCGCATTGCAGAGATATTGTATTTAAGTGCCTAGCTCGATACAATAAACGGGTCTCTCTGGTTA
GACCAGATCTGAGCCTGGGAGCTCTCTGGCTAACTAGGGAACCCACTGCTTAAGCCTCAATAAAGCTTGC
CTTGAGTGCTTCAAGTAGTGTGTGCCCGTCTGTTGTGTGACTCTGGTAACTAGAGATCCCTCAGACCCTT
TTAGTCAGTGTGGAAAATCTCTAGCAGTGGCGCCCGAACAGGGACCTGAAAGCGAAAGGGAAACCAGAGC
TCTCTCGACGCAGGACTCGGCTTGCTGAAGCGCGCACGGCAAGAGGCGAGGGGCGGCGACTGGTGAGTAC
GCCAAAAATTTTGACTAGCGGAGGCTAGAAGGAGAGAGATGGGTGCGAGAGCGTCAGTATTAAGCGGGGG
AGAATTAGATCGCGATGGGAAAAAATTCGGTTAAGGCCAGGGGGAAAGAAAAAATATAAATTAAAACATA
TAGTATGGGCAAGCAGGGAGCTAGAACGATTCGCAGTTAATCCTGGCCTGTTAGAAACATCAGAAGGCTG
TAGACAAATACTGGGACAGCTACAACCATCCCTTCAGACAGGATCAGAAGAACTTAGATCATTATATAAT
ACAGTAGCAACCCTCTATTGTGTGCATCAAAGGATAGAGATAAAAGACACCAAGGAAGCTTTAGACAAGA
TAGAGGAAGAGCAAAACAAAAGTAAGACCACCGCACAGCAAGCGGCCGCTGATCTTCAGACCTGGAGGAG
GAGATATGAGGGACAATTGGAGAAGTGAATTATATAAATATAAAGTAGTAAAAATTGAACCATTAGGAGT
AGCACCCACCAAGGCAAAGAGAAGAGTGGTGCAGAGAGAAAAAAGAGCAGTGGGAATAGGAGCTTTGTTC
CTTGGGTTCTTGGGAGCAGCAGGAAGCACTATGGGCGCAGCCTCAATGACGCTGACGGTACAGGCCAGAC
AATTATTGTCTGGTATAGTGCAGCAGCAGAACAATTTGCTGAGGGCTATTGAGGCGCAACAGCATCTGTT
GCAACTCACAGTCTGGGGCATCAAGCAGCTCCAGGCAAGAATCCTGGCTGTGGAAAGATACCTAAAGGAT
CAACAGCTCCTGGGGATTTGGGGTTGCTCTGGAAAACTCATTTGCACCACTGCTGTGCCTTGGAATGCTA
GTTGGAGTAATAAATCTCTGGAACAGATTTGGAATCACACGACCTGGATGGAGTGGGACAGAGAAATTAA
CAATTACACAAGCTTAATACACTCCTTAATTGAAGAATCGCAAAACCAGCAAGAAAAGAATGAACAAGAA
TTATTGGAATTAGATAAATGGGCAAGTTTGTGGAATTGGTTTAACATAACAAATTGGCTGTGGTATATAA
AATTATTCATAATGATAGTAGGAGGCTTGGTAGGTTTAAGAATAGTTTTTGCTGTACTTTCTATAGTGAA
TAGAGTTAGGCAGGGATATTCACCATTATCGTTTCAGACCCACCTCCCAACCCCGAGGGGACCCGACAGG
CCCGAAGGAATAGAAGAAGAAGGTGGAGAGAGAGACAGAGACAGATCCATTCGATTAGTGAACGGATCTC
GACGGTATCGGTTAACTTTTAAAAGAAAAGGGGGGATTGGGGGGTACAGTGCAGGGGAAAGAATAGTAGA
CATAATAGCAACAGACATACAAACTAAAGAATTACAAAAACAAATTACAAAAATTCAAAATTTTATCGAT
CACGAGACTAGCCTCGAGTTTACCACTCCCTATCAGTGATAGAGAAAAGTGAAAGTCGAGTTTACCACTC
CCTATCAGTGATAGAGAAAAGTGAAAGTCGAGTTTACCACTCCCTATCAGTGATAGAGAAAAGTGAAAGT
CGAGTTTACCACTCCCTATCAGTGATAGAGAAAAGTGAAAGTCGAGTTTACCACTCCCTATCAGTGATAG
AGAAAAGTGAAAGTCGAGTTTACCACTCCCTATCAGTGATAGAGAAAAGTGAAAGTCGAGTTTACCACTC
CCTATCAGTGATAGAGAAAAGTGAAAGTCGAGCTCGGTACCCGGGTCGAGTAGGCGTGTACGGTGGGAGG
CCTATATAAGCAGAGCTCGTTTAGTGAACCGTCAGATCGCCTGGAGACGCCATCCACGCTGTTTTGACCT
CCATAGAAGACACCGGGACCGATCCAGCCTCCGCGGCCCCGAATTCGAGCTCGGTACCCGGGGATCCTCT
AGTCAGCTGACGCGTTTGGTTATGCATGCCACCATGGAGCTACTGTCGCCACCGCTCCGCGACGTAGACC
TGACGGCCCCCGACGGCTCTCTCTGCTCCTTTGCCACAACGGACGACTTCTATGACGACCCGTGTTTCGA
CTCCCCGGACCTGCGCTTCTTCGAAGACCTGGACCCGCGCCTGATGCACGTGGGCGCGCTCCTGAAACCC
GAAGAGCACTCGCACTTCCCCGCGGCGGTGCACCCGGCCCCGGGCGCACGTGAGGACGAGCATGTGCGCG
CGCCCAGCGGGCACCACCAGGCGGGCCGCTGCCTACTGTGGGCCTGCAAGGCGTGCAAGCGCAAGACCAC
CAACGCCGACCGCCGCAAGGCCGCCACCATGCGCGAGCGGCGCCGCCTGAGCAAAGTAAATGAGGCCTTT
GAGACACTCAAGCGCTGCACGTCGAGCAATCCAAACCAGCGGTTGCCCAAGGTGGAGATCCTGCGCAACG
CCATCCGCTATATCGAGGGCCTGCAGGCTCTGCTGCGCGACCAGGACGCCGCGCCCCCTGGCGCCGCAGC
CGCCTTCTATGCGCCGGGCCCGCTGCCCCCGGGCCGCGGCGGCGAGCACTACAGCGGCGACTCCGACGCG
TCCAGCCCGCGCTCCAACTGCTCCGACGGCATGATGGACTACAGCGGCCCCCCGAGCGGCGCCCGGCGGC
GGAACTGCTACGAAGGCGCCTACTACAACGAGGCGCCCAGCGAACCCAGGCCCGGGAAGAGTGCGGCGGT
GTCGAGCCTAGACTGCCTGTCCAGCATCGTGGAGCGCATCTCCACCGAGAGCCCTGCGGCGCCCGCCCTC
CTGCTGGCGGACGTGCCTTCTGAGTCGCCTCCGCGCAGGCAAGAGGCTGCCGCCCCCAGCGAGGGAGAGA
GCAGCGGCGACCCCACCCAGTCACCGGACGCCGCCCCGCAGTGCCCTGCGGGTGCGAACCCCAACCCGAT
ATACCAGGTGCTCATGCATGAGGGCAGAGGAAGTCTTCTAACATGCGGTGACGTGGAGGAGAATCCCGGC
CCTATGGATAGCACTGAGAACGTCATCAAGCCCTTCATGCGCTTCAAGGTGCACATGGAGGGCTCCGTGA
ACGGCCACGAGTTCGAGATCGAGGGCGAGGGCGAGGGCAAGCCCTACGAGGGCACCCAGACCGCCAAGCT
GCAGGTGACCAAGGGCGGCCCCCTGCCCTTCGCCTGGGACATCCTGTCCCCCCAGTTCCAGTACGGCTCC
AAGGTGTACGTGAAGCACCCCGCCGACATCCCCGACTACAAGAAGCTGTCCTTCCCCGAGGGCTTCAAGT
GGGAGCGCGTGATGAACTTCGAGGACGGCGGCGTGGTGACCGTGACCCAGGACTCCTCCCTGCAGGACGG
CACCTTCATCTACCACGTGAAGTTCATCGGCGTGAACTTCCCCTCCGACGGCCCCGTAATGCAGAAGAAG
ACTCTGGGCTGGGAGCCCTCCACCGAGCGCCTGTACCCCCGCGACGGCGTGCTGAAGGGCGAGATCCACA
AGGCGCTGAAGCTGAAGGGCGGCGGCCACTACCTGGTGGAGTTCAAGTCAATCTACATGGCCAAGAAGCC
CGTGAAGCTGCCCGGCTACTACTACGTGGACTCCAAGCTGGACATCACCTCCCACAACGAGGACTACACC
GTGGTGGAGCAGTACGAGCGCGCCGAGGCCCGCCACCACCTGTTCCAGACTCACGGTATGGACGAATTGT
ACAAGCACGACGAATTGTAAGCTAGCGCGGCCGCATCGATAAGCTTGTGGACGATATCGAATTCGCACGG
GGTTGGGGTTGCGCCTTTTCCAAGGCAGCCCTGGGTTTGCGCAGGGACGCGGCTGCTCTGGGCGTGGTTC
CGGGAAACGCAGCGGCGCCGACCCTGGGTCTCGCACATTCTTCACGTCCGTTCGCAGCGTCACCCGGATC
TTCGCCGCTACCCTTGTGGGCCCCCCGGCGACGCTTCCTGCTCCGCCCCTAAGTCGGGAAGGTTCCTTGC
GGTTCGCGGCGTGCCGGACGTGACAAACGGAAGCCGCACGTCTCACTAGTACCCTCGCAGACGGACAGCG
CCAGGGAGCAATGGCAGCGCGCCGACCGCGATGGGCTGTGGCCAATAGCGGCTGCTCAGCGGGGCGCGCC
GAGAGCAGCGGCCGGGAAGGGGCGGTGCGGGAGGCGGGGTGTGGGGCGGTAGTGTGGGCCCTGTTCCTGC
CCGCGCGGTGTTCCGCATTCTGCAAGCCTCCGGAGCGCACGTCGGCAGTCGGCTCCCTCGTTGACCGAAT
CACCGACCTCTCTCCCCAGGGGGGATCCGTTTATCTGCAGAATTCGCCCTTGACGTCATGTCTAGACTGG
ACAAGAGCAAAGTCATAAACGGCGCTCTGGAATTACTCAATGGAGTCGGTATCGAAGGCCTGACGACAAG
GAAACTCGCTCAAAAGCTGGGAGTTGAGCAGCCTACCCTGTACTGGCACGTGAAGAACAAGCGGGCCCTG
CTCGATGCCCTGCCAATCGAGATGCTGGACAGGCATCATACCCACTTCTGCCCCCTGGAAGGCGAGTCAT
GGCAAGACTTTCTGCGGAACAACGCCAAGTCATTCCGCTGTGCTCTCCTCTCACATCGCGACGGGGCTAA
AGTGCATCTCGGCACCCGCCCAACAGAGAAACAGTACGAAACCCTGGAAAATCAGCTCGCGTTCCTGTGT
CAGCAAGGCTTCTCCCTGGAGAACGCACTGTACGCTCTGTCCGCCGTGGGCCACTTTACACTGGGCTGCG
TATTGGAGGAACAGGAGCATCAAGTAGCAAAAGAGGAAAGAGAGACACCTACCACCGATTCTATGCCCCC
ACTTCTGAGACAAGCAATTGAGCTGTTCGACCGGCAGGGAGCCGAACCTGCCTTCCTTTTCGGCCTGGAA
CTAATCATATGTGGCCTGGAGAAACAGCTAAAGTGCGAAAGCGGCGGGCCGGCCGACGCCCTTGACGATT
TTGACTTAGACATGCTCCCAGCCGATGCCCTTGACGACTTTGACCTTGATATGCTGCCTGCTGACGCTCT
TGACGATTTTGACCTTGACATGCTCCCCGGGTAACGGACCGGACGTCAAGGGCGAATTCCAGCACACTGG
GAATTCCGCCCCTCTCCCTCCCCCCCCCCTAACGTTACTGGCCGAAGCCGCTTGGAATAAGGCCGGTGTG
CGTTTGTCTATATGTTATTTTCCACCATATTGCCGTCTTTTGGCAATGTGAGGGCCCGGAAACCTGGCCC
TGTCTTCTTGACGAGCATTCCTAGGGGTCTTTCCCCTCTCGCCAAAGGAATGCAAGGTCTGTTGAATGTC
GTGAAGGAAGCAGTTCCTCTGGAAGCTTCTTGAAGACAAACAACGTCTGTAGCGACCCTTTGCAGGCAGC
GGAACCCCCCACCTGGCGACAGGTGCCTCTGCGGCCAAAAGCCACGTGTATAAGATACACCTGCAAAGGC
GGCACAACCCCAGTGCCACGTTGTGAGTTGGATAGTTGTGGAAAGAGTCAAATGGCTCTCCTCAAGCGTA
TTCAACAAGGGGCTGAAGGATGCCCAGAAGGTACCCCATTGTATGGGATCTGATCTGGGGCCTCGGTGCA
CATGCTTTACATGTGTTTAGTCGAGGTTAAAAAAACGTCTAGGCCCCCCGAACCACGGGGACGTGGTTTT
CCTTTGAAAAACACGATGATAATATGGCCACAACCATGACCGAGTACAAGCCCACGGTGCGCCTCGCCAC
CCGCGACGACGTCCCCAGGGCCGTACGCACCCTCGCCGCCGCGTTCGCCGACTACCCCGCCACGCGCCAC
ACCGTCGATCCGGACCGCCACATCGAGCGGGTCACCGAGCTGCAAGAACTCTTCCTCACGCGCGTCGGGC
TCGACATCGGCAAGGTGTGGGTCGCGGACGACGGCGCCGCGGTGGCGGTCTGGACCACGCCGGAGAGCGT
CGAAGCGGGGGCGGTGTTCGCCGAGATCGGCCCGCGCATGGCCGAGTTGAGCGGTTCCCGGCTGGCCGCG
CAGCAACAGATGGAAGGCCTCCTGGCGCCGCACCGGCCCAAGGAGCCCGCGTGGTTCCTGGCCACCGTCG
GCGTCTCGCCCGACCACCAGGGCAAGGGTCTGGGCAGCGCCGTCGTGCTCCCCGGAGTGGAGGCGGCCGA
GCGCGCCGGGGTGCCCGCCTTCCTGGAGACCTCCGCGCCCCGCAACCTCCCCTTCTACGAGCGGCTCGGC
TTCACCGTCACCGCCGACGTCGAGGTGCCCGAAGGACCGCGCACCTGGTGCATGACCCGCAAGCCCGGTG
CCTGACCAGCACACTGGCGGCCGTTA
Features (pLannotate 1.2.2; 33 found; start..end, strand, type, name):
     39..627     +  misc_feature   WPRE: woodchuck hepatitis virus posttranscriptional regulatory element
    644..712     +  CDS            nef (fragment): NEF_HV1Z2 - Experimental evidence at protein level: Swiss-Prot protein existence level 1. Extracellular Nef protein targets CD4(+) T-lymphocytes for apoptosis by interacting with CXCR4 surface receptors. From Human immunodeficiency virus type 1 group M subtype D (isolate Z2/CDC-Z34) (HIV-1).
    714..947     +  LTR            3' LTR (ΔU3): self-inactivating 3' long terminal repeat (LTR) from HIV-1
   1019..1140    +  polyA_signal   SV40 poly(A) signal: SV40 polyadenylation signal
   1159..1294    +  rep_origin     SV40 ori: SV40 origin of replication
   1327..1345    -  promoter       T7 promoter: promoter for bacteriophage T7 RNA polymerase
   1353..1508    +  CDS            lacZα (fragment): LacZα fragment of β-galactosidase; lacZ fragment
   1516..1971    +  rep_origin     f1 ori (sequence partly withheld): f1 bacteriophage origin of replication; arrow indicates direction of (+) strand synthesis
   2000..2104    +  promoter       AmpR promoter: bla
   2105..2965    +  CDS            AmpR: β-lactamase; bla; confers resistance to ampicillin, carbenicillin, and related antibiotics
   3136..3724    +  rep_origin     ori: high-copy-number ColE1/pMB1/pBR322/pUC origin of replication
   3907..3999    +  CDS            lacI (fragment): lac repressor; lacI; The lac repressor binds to the lac operator to inhibit transcription in E. coli. This inhibition can be relieved by adding lactose or isopropyl-β-D-thiogalactopyranoside (IPTG).
   4012..4033    +  protein_bind   CAP binding site: CAP binding activates transcription in the presence of cAMP. E. coli catabolite activator protein
   4048..4078    +  promoter       lac promoter: promoter for the E. coli lac operon
   4082..4104    +  protein_bind   lac operator (fragment): The lac repressor binds to the lac operator to inhibit transcription in E. coli. This inhibition can be relieved by adding lactose or isopropyl-β-D-thiogalactopyranoside (IPTG). lac repressor encoded by lacI
   4147..4165    +  promoter       T3 promoter: promoter for bacteriophage T3 RNA polymerase
   4193..4414    +  promoter       RSV promoter: Rous sarcoma virus enhancer/promoter
   4421..4601    +  LTR            5' LTR (truncated): truncated 5' long terminal repeat (LTR) from HIV-1
   4645..4770    +  misc_feature   HIV-1 Ψ: packaging signal of human immunodeficiency virus type 1
   4754..5117    +  CDS            HIV-1 gag (fragment): gag protein from human immunodeficiency virus 1; gag
   5212..5548    +  ncRNA          RRE: Accession: RF00036 - HIV Rev response element
   5873..5973    +  CDS            Rev (fragment): human immunodeficiency virus 1 (HIV-1) Rev protein; rev; enhances nuclear export of unspliced and incompletely spliced viral mRNAs
   5992..6109    +  misc_feature   cPPT/CTS: central polypurine tract and central termination sequence of HIV-1
   6142..6412    +  protein_bind   tetracycline response element: contains seven copies of the tetracycline operator tetO tetracycline repressor TetR
   6423..6440    +  misc_feature   MCS (fragment): pUC18/19 multiple cloning site
   6445..6482    +  promoter       minimal CMV promoter: human cytomegalovirus (CMV) immediate early promoter
   6576..6607    +  misc_feature   MCS (fragment): pUC18/19 multiple cloning site
   6639..7598    +  CDS            MYOD1: MYOD1_HUMAN - Also known as BHLHC1, MYF3, MYOD. Experimental evidence at protein level: Swiss-Prot protein existence level 1. Acts as a transcriptional activator that promotes transcription of muscle-specific target genes and plays a role in muscle differentiation. Together with MYF5 and MYOG, co-occupies muscle-specific gene promoter core region during myogenesis. Induces fibroblasts to differentiate into myoblasts. Interacts with and is inhibited by the twist protein. This interaction probably involves the basic domains of both proteins (By similarity). From Homo sapiens (Human).
   7659..8333    +  CDS            DsRed-Express2: DsRed-Express2 is a basic (constitutively fluorescent) orange fluorescent protein published in 2008, derived from Discosoma sp.. It is reported to be a rapidly-maturing protein.
   8424..8934    +  promoter       hPGK promoter: human phosphoglycerate kinase 1 promoter
   8973..9719    +  CDS            rtTA-Advanced: improved tetracycline-controlled transactivator In the Tet-On® system, rtTA-Advanced binds to the Tet-responsive element and stimulates transcription only in the presence of tetracycline or doxycycline.
   9875..10337   +  misc_feature   IRES: internal ribosome entry site (IRES) of the encephalomyocarditis virus (EMCV)
  10351..10950   +  CDS            PuroR: puromycin N-acetyltransferase; pac from Streptomyces alboniger; confers resistance to puromycin
