[The description below was written by a language model from this plasmid's Addgene catalogue record and pLannotate feature annotations shown in this document.]
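Description:
LV-TRE-WT human MyoD-T2A-dsRedExpress2 is a third-generation, self-inactivating HIV-1 lentiviral transfer vector on the pRRL backbone (about 11 kb in total) that provides doxycycline-inducible expression of wild-type human MyoD together with a red fluorescent reporter. It is propagated in E. coli through a high-copy ColE1/pUC origin with ampicillin resistance; an f1 origin and an SV40 origin are also annotated in the backbone. The viral genome is transcribed from a chimeric RSV promoter/truncated 5' LTR and carries the Ψ packaging signal, a gag fragment, the RRE and the cPPT/CTS. A WPRE and a ΔU3 3' LTR close the genome, so the integrated provirus lacks LTR promoter activity.

The payload is an all-in-one Tet-On design. A tetracycline response element joined to a minimal CMV promoter drives the 960 bp human MYOD1 coding sequence, which is linked by a T2A peptide (named in the construct title, not separately annotated) to DsRed-Express2, so both proteins come from one inducible transcript and fluorescence reports MyoD expression. Downstream, a constitutive human PGK promoter expresses rtTA-Advanced followed by an EMCV IRES and the puromycin resistance gene. This supplies the doxycycline-dependent transactivator and allows selection of transduced mammalian cells.

The catalogue's insert-name field reads "VP64 mouse MyoD", but the plasmid name, species, GenBank reference and feature table all indicate unmodified human MYOD1. The depositor also notes that the verified sequence contains only five of the seven tetO repeats, which may lower induced expression. The associated work concerns MyoD-driven transdifferentiation of cells to a myogenic lineage.
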