Addgene plasmid #60628: LV-TRE-WT human MyoD-T2A-dsRedExpress2
Purpose: Expresses WT human MyoD and dsRedExpress2 in response to doxycycline
Depositing lab: Charles Gersbach. Depositing organization: Duke University. Publication: Enhanced MyoD-Induced Transdifferentiation to a Myogenic Lineage by Fusion to a Potent Transactivation Domain. Kabadi AM, Thakore PI, Vockely CM, Ousterout DG, Gibson TM, Guilak F, Reddy TE, Gersbach CA. ACS Synth Biol. 2014 Dec 10. 10.1021/sb500322u PubMed 25494287.
Backbone
  Vector backbone: pRRL
  Backbone size w/o insert (bp): 10000
  Total vector size (bp): 10971
  Vector type: Lentiviral
  Selectable markers: Puromycin
Growth in bacteria
  Bacterial resistance: Ampicillin, 100 μg/mL
  Growth temperature: 37°C
  Growth strain: Stbl3
  Copy number: Unknown
Gene/Insert
  Gene/Insert name: VP64 mouse MyoD
  Species: H. sapiens (human)
  Insert size (bp): 960
  GenBank ID: NM_002478.4
  Entrez Gene: MYOD1 (a.k.a. CMYP17, MYF3, MYOD, MYODRIF, PUM, bHLHc1)
  Promoter: TRE
  Cloning method: Restriction Enzyme; 5′ cloning site NsiI (not destroyed); 3′ cloning site NsiI (not destroyed)
  Sequencing primers: 5′ tacggtgggaggcctatataagca; 3′ TCTGGGTGCCCTCGTAGGGCTT
Terms and licenses: Academic/Nonprofit Terms; Industry Terms: Not Available to Industry
Depositor comments: Please note that the Addgene verified sequence only finds 5 of the 7 repeated TetO sequences. It may exhibit lower expression of MyoD-T2A-dsRedExpress2 compared to plasmids with the full TetO array (7x repeats).
How to cite: LV-TRE-WT human MyoD-T2A-dsRedExpress2 was a gift from Charles Gersbach (Addgene plasmid # 60628 ; http://n2t.net/addgene:60628 ; RRID:Addgene_60628)
