>Addgene plasmid #60628 | LV-TRE-WT human MyoD-T2A-dsRedExpress2 | addgene partial sequence | sequence record 99240 | DsRed1-N 5'-GTACTGGAACTGGGGGGACAG-3'
AGCGGCGACTCCGACGCGTCCAGCCCGCGCTCCAACTGCTCCGACGGCATGATGGACTACAGCGGCCCCC
CGAGCGGCGCCCGGCGGCGGAACTGCTACGAAGGCGCCTACTACAACGAGGCGCCCAGCGAACCCAGGCC
CGGGAAGAGTGCGGCGGTGTCGAGCCTAGACTGCCTGTCCAGCATCGTGGAGCGCATCTCCACCGAGAGC
CCTGCGGCGCCCGCCCTCCTGCTGGCGGACGTGCCTTCTGAGTCGCCTCCGCGCAGGCAAGAGGCTGCCG
CCCCCAGCGAGGGAGAGAGCAGCGGCGACCCCACCCAGTCACCGGACGCCGCCCCGCAGTGCCCTGCGGG
TGCGAACCCCAACCCGATATACCAGGTGCTCATGCATGAGGGCAGAGGAAGTCTTCTAACATGCGGTGAC
GTGGAGGAGAATCCCGGCCCTATGGATAGCACTGAGAACGTCATCAAGCCCTTCATGCGCTTCAAGGTGC
ACATGGAGGGCTCCGTGAACGGCCACGAGTTCGAGATCGAGGGCGAGGGCGAGGGCAAGCCCTACGAGGG
CACCCAGACCGCCAAGCTGCA
