>Addgene plasmid #60628 | LV-TRE-WT human MyoD-T2A-dsRedExpress2 | addgene partial sequence | sequence record 99241 | LNCX 5'-AGCTCGTTTAGTGAACCGTCAGATC-3'
TAGAAGACACCGGGACCGATCCAGCCTCCGCGGCCCCGAATTCGAGCTCGGTACCCGGGGATCCTCTAGT
CAGCTGACGCGTTTGGTTATGCATGCCACCATGGAGCTACTGTCGCCACCGCTCCGCGACGTAGACCTGA
CGGCCCCCGACGGCTCTCTCTGCTCCTTTGCCACAACGGACGACTTCTATGACGACCCGTGTTTCGACTC
CCCGGACCTGCGCTTCTTCGAAGACCTGGACCCGCGCCTGATGCACGTGGGCGCGCTCCTGAAACCCGAA
GAGCACTCGCACTTCCCCGCGGCGGTGCACCCGGCCCCGGGCGCACGTGAGGACGAGCATGTGCGCGCGC
CCAGCGGGCACCACCAGGCGGGCCGCTGCCTACTGTGGGCCTGCAAGGCGTGCAAGCGCAAGACCACCAA
CGCCGACCGCCGCAAGGCCGCCACCATGCGCGAGCGGCGCCGCCTGAGCAAAGTAAATGAGGCCTTTGAG
ACACTCAAGCGCTGCACGTCGAGCAATCCAAACCAGCGGTTGCCCAAGGTGGAGATCCTGCGCAACGCCA
TCCGCTATATCGAGGGCCTGCAGGCTCTGCTGCGCGACCAGGACGCCGCGCCCCCTGGCGCCGCAGCCGC
CTTCTATG
